>Addgene plasmid #36104 | YFP Gamma 4 | depositor partial sequence | sequence record 44745 | pcDNA3.1
GACGGATCGGGAGATCTCCCGATCCCCTATGGTGCACTCTCAGTACAATCTGCTCTGATGCCGCATAGTT
AAGCCAGTATCTGCTCCCTGCTTGTGTGTTGGAGGTCGCTGAGTAGTGCGCGAGCAAAATTTAAGCTACA
ACAAGGCAAGGCTTGACCGACAATTGCATGAAGAATCTGCTTAGGGTTAGGCGTTTTGCGCTGCTTCGCG
ATGTACGGGCCAGATATACGCGTTGACATTGATTATTGACTAGTTATTAATAGTAATCAATTACGGGGTC
ATTAGTTCATAGCCCATATATGGAGTTCCGCGTTACATAACTTACGGTAAATGGCCCGCCTGGCTGACCG
CCCAACGACCCCCGCCCATTGACGTCAATAATGACGTATGTTCCCATAGTAACGCCAATAGGGACTTTCC
ATTGACGTCAATGGGTGGAGTATTTACGGTAAACTGCCCACTTGGCAGTACATCAAGTGTATCATATGCC
AAGTACGCCCCCTATTGACGTCAATGACGGTAAATGGCCCGCCTGGCATTATGCCCAGTACATGACCTTA
TGGGACTTTCCTACTTGGCAGTACATCTACGTATTAGTCATCGCTATTACCATGGTGATGCGGTTTTGGC
AGTACATCAATGGGCGTGGATAGCGGTTTGACTCACGGGGATTTCCAAGTCTCCACCCCATTGACGTCAA
TGGGAGTTTGTTTTGGCACCAAAATCAACGGGACTTTCCAAAATGTCGTAACAACTCCGCCCCATTGACG
CAAATGGGCGGTAGGCGTGTACGGTGGGAGGTCTATATAAGCAGAGCTCTCTGGCTAACTAGAGAACCCA
CTGCTTACTGGCTTATCGAAATTAATACGACTCACTATAGGGAGACCCAAGCTGGCTAGCGTTTAAACTT
AAGCTTGGTACCGAGCTCGGATCCACTAGTCCAGTGTGGTGGAATTCTGCAGATATCCAGCACAGTGGCG
GCCGCTCGAGTCTAGAGGGCCCGTTTAAACCCGCTGATCAGCCTCGACTGTGCCTTCTAGTTGCCAGCCA
TCTGTTGTTTGCCCCTCCCCCGTGCCTTCCTTGACCCTGGAAGGTGCCACTCCCACTGTCCTTTCCTAAT
AAAATGAGGAAATTGCATCGCATTGTCTGAGTAGGTGTCATTCTATTCTGGGGGGTGGGGTGGGGCAGGA
CAGCAAGGGGGAGGATTGGGAAGACAATAGCAGGCATGCTGGGGATGCGGTGGGCTCTATGGCTTCTGAG
GCGGAAAGAACCAGCTGGGGCTCTAGGGGGTATCCCC
[124 nt withheld, positions 1298-1421]
C
[91 nt withheld, positions 1423-1513]
A
[49 nt withheld, positions 1515-1563]
CCTTTGACGTTGGAGTCCACGTTCTTT
[37 nt withheld, positions 1591-1627]
ACCCTATCTCGGTCTATTCTTTTGATTTATAAGGGATTTTGCCGATTTCGGCCTATTGGTTAAAAAATGA
GCTGATTTAACAAAAATTTAACGCGAATTAATTCTGTGGAATGTGTGTCAGTTAGGGTGTGGAAAGTCCC
CAGGCTCCCCAGCAGGCAGAAGTATGCAAAGCATGCATCTCAATTAGTCAGCAACCAGGTGTGGAAAGTC
CCCAGGCTCCCCAGCAGGCAGAAGTATGCAAAGCATGCATCTCAATTAGTCAGCAACCATAGTCCCGCCC
CTAACTCCGCCCATCCCGCCCCTAACTCCGCCCAGTTCCGCCCATTCTCCGCCCCATGGCTGACTAATTT
TTTTTATTTATGCAGAGGCCGAGGCCGCCTCTGCCTCTGAGCTATTCCAGAAGTAGTGAGGAGGCTTTTT
TGGAGGCCTAGGCTTTTGCAAAAAGCTCCCGGGAGCTTGTATATCCATTTTCGGATCTGATCAAGAGACA
GGATGAGGATCGTTTCGCATGATTGAACAAGATGGATTGCACGCAGGTTCTCCGGCCGCTTGGGTGGAGA
GGCTATTCGGCTATGACTGGGCACAACAGACAATCGGCTGCTCTGATGCCGCCGTGTTCCGGCTGTCAGC
GCAGGGGCGCCCGGTTCTTTTTGTCAAGACCGACCTGTCCGGTGCCCTGAATGAACTGCAGGACGAGGCA
GCGCGGCTATCGTGGCTGGCCACGACGGGCGTTCCTTGCGCAGCTGTGCTCGACGTTGTCACTGAAGCGG
GAAGGGACTGGCTGCTATTGGGCGAAGTGCCGGGGCAGGATCTCCTGTCATCTCACCTTGCTCCTGCCGA
GAAAGTATCCATCATGGCTGATGCAATGCGGCGGCTGCATACGCTTGATCCGGCTACCTGCCCATTCGAC
CACCAAGCGAAACATCGCATCGAGCGAGCACGTACTCGGATGGAAGCCGGTCTTGTCGATCAGGATGATC
TGGACGAAGAGCATCAGGGGCTCGCGCCAGCCGAACTGTTCGCCAGGCTCAAGGCGCGCATGCCCGACGG
CGAGGATCTCGTCGTGACCCATGGCGATGCCTGCTTGCCGAATATCATGGTGGAAAATGGCCGCTTTTCT
GGATTCATCGACTGTGGCCGGCTGGGTGTGGCGGACCGCTATCAGGACATAGCGTTGGCTACCCGTGATA
TTGCTGAAGAGCTTGGCGGCGAATGGGCTGACCGCTTCCTCGTGCTTTACGGTATCGCCGCTCCCGATTC
GCAGCGCATCGCCTTCTATCGCCTTCTTGACGAGTTCTTCTGAGCGGGACTCTGGGGTTCGAAATGACCG
ACCAAGCGACGCCCAACCTGCCATCACGAGATTTCGATTCCACCGCCGCCTTCTATGAAAGGTTGGGCTT
CGGAATCGTTTTCCGGGACGCCGGCTGGATGATCCTCCAGCGCGGGGATCTCATGCTGGAGTTCTTCGCC
CACCCCAACTTGTTTATTGCAGCTTATAATGGTTACAAATAAAGCAATAGCATCACAAATTTCACAAATA
AAGCATTTTTTTCACTGCATTCTAGTTGTGGTTTGTCCAAACTCATCAATGTATCTTATCATGTCTGTAT
ACCGTCGACCTCTAGCTAGAGCTTGGCGTAATCATGGTCATAGCTGTTTCCTGTGTGAAATTGTTATCCG
CTCACAATTCCACACAACATACGAGCCGGAAGCATAAAGTGTAAAGCCTGGGGTGCCTAATGAGTGAGCT
AACTCACATTAATTGCGTTGCGCTCACTGCCCGCTTTCCAGTCGGGAAACCTGTCGTGCCAGCTGCATTA
ATGAATCGGCCAACGCGCGGGGAGAGGCGGTTTGCGTATTGGGCGCTCTTCCGCTTCCTCGCTCACTGAC
TCGCTGCGCTCGGTCGTTCGGCTGCGGCGAGCGGTATCAGCTCACTCAAAGGCGGTAATACGGTTATCCA
CAGAATCAGGGGATAACGCAGGAAAGAACATGTGAGCAAAAGGCCAGCAAAAGGCCAGGAACCGTAAAAA
GGCCGCGTTGCTGGCGTTTTTCCATAGGCTCCGCCCCCCTGACGAGCATCACAAAAATCGACGCTCAAGT
CAGAGGTGGCGAAACCCGACAGGACTATAAAGATACCAGGCGTTTCCCCCTGGAAGCTCCCTCGTGCGCT
CTCCTGTTCCGACCCTGCCGCTTACCGGATACCTGTCCGCCTTTCTCCCTTCGGGAAGCGTGGCGCTTTC
TCATAGCTCACGCTGTAGGTATCTCAGTTCGGTGTAGGTCGTTCGCTCCAAGCTGGGCTGTGTGCACGAA
CCCCCCGTTCAGCCCGACCGCTGCGCCTTATCCGGTAACTATCGTCTTGAGTCCAACCCGGTAAGACACG
ACTTATCGCCACTGGCAGCAGCCACTGGTAACAGGATTAGCAGAGCGAGGTATGTAGGCGGTGCTACAGA
GTTCTTGAAGTGGTGGCCTAACTACGGCTACACTAGAAGAACAGTATTTGGTATCTGCGCTCTGCTGAAG
CCAGTTACCTTCGGAAAAAGAGTTGGTAGCTCTTGATCCGGCAAACAAACCACCGCTGGTAGCGGTTTTT
TTGTTTGCAAGCAGCAGATTACGCGCAGAAAAAAAGGATCTCAAGAAGATCCTTTGATCTTTTCTACGGG
GTCTGACGCTCAGTGGAACGAAAACTCACGTTAAGGGATTTTGGTCATGAGATTATCAAAAAGGATCTTC
ACCTAGATCCTTTTAAATTAAAAATGAAGTTTTAAATCAATCTAAAGTATATATGAGTAAACTTGGTCTG
ACAGTTACCAATGCTTAATCAGTGAGGCACCTATCTCAGCGATCTGTCTATTTCGTTCATCCATAGTTGC
CTGACTCCCCGTCGTGTAGATAACTACGATACGGGAGGGCTTACCATCTGGCCCCAGTGCTGCAATGATA
CCGCGAGACCCACGCTCACCGGCTCCAGATTTATCAGCAATAAACCAGCCAGCCGGAAGGGCCGAGCGCA
GAAGTGGTCCTGCAACTTTATCCGCCTCCATCCAGTCTATTAATTGTTGCCGGGAAGCTAGAGTAAGTAG
TTCGCCAGTTAATAGTTTGCGCAACGTTGTTGCCATTGCTACAGGCATCGTGGTGTCACGCTCGTCGTTT
GGTATGGCTTCATTCAGCTCCGGTTCCCAACGATCAAGGCGAGTTACATGATCCCCCATGTTGTGCAAAA
AAGCGGTTAGCTCCTTCGGTCCTCCGATCGTTGTCAGAAGTAAGTTGGCCGCAGTGTTATCACTCATGGT
TATGGCAGCACTGCATAATTCTCTTACTGTCATGCCATCCGTAAGATGCTTTTCTGTGACTGGTGAGTAC
TCAACCAAGTCATTCTGAGAATAGTGTATGCGGCGACCGAGTTGCTCTTGCCCGGCGTCAATACGGGATA
ATACCGCGCCACATAGCAGAACTTTAAAAGTGCTCATCATTGGAAAACGTTCTTCGGGGCGAAAACTCTC
AAGGATCTTACCGCTGTTGAGATCCAGTTCGATGTAACCCACTCGTGCACCCAACTGATCTTCAGCATCT
TTTACTTTCACCAGCGTTTCTGGGTGAGCAAAAACAGGAAGGCAAAATGCCGCAAAAAAGGGAATAAGGG
CGACACGGAAATGTTGAATACTCATACTCTTCCTTTTTCAATATTATTGAAGCATTTATCAGGGTTATTG
TCTCATGAGCGGATACATATTTGAATGTATTTAGAAAAATAAACAAATAGGGGTTCCGCGCACATTTCCC
CGAAAAGTGCCACCTGACGTC
