>Addgene plasmid #36104 | YFP Gamma 4 | addgene partial sequence | sequence record 46064 | BGH-Rev 5'-TAGAAGGCACAGTCGAGG-3'
CTCTAGACTCGAGCGGCCGCCACTGTGCTGGATATCTGCAGAATTCTTAGAGGATGGTGCAGAAGAACTT
CTTCTCCCGGAAGGGGTTTTCTGAGGCAGGCACTGGGATGATGAGGGGGTCCTCCCGCACGTGGGCTTCA
CAGTAGGCCAGGAGGTCTGAGGCAGCCTGGGAGACCTTCACCCTGTCCATGCAGGCTTCCATCTTCAGCT
GCTCCACGGCTTTCCTGGCCTGGGAGATGCTGGTGGTGCTGTTATTAGACATGCCTTCCTTCATGGTACC
TTTGTATAGTTCATCCATGCCATGTGTAATCCCAGCAGCTGTTACAAACTCAAGAAGGACCATGTGGTCT
CTCTTTTCGTTGGGATCTTTCGAAAGCTTAGATTGATAGGACAGGTAATGGTTGTCTGGTAAAAGGACAG
GGCCATCGCCAATTGGAGTATTTTGTTGATAATGGTCTGCTAGTTGAACGCTTCCATCTTCAATGTTGTG
TCTAATTTTGAAGTTAACTTTGATTCCATTCTTTTGTTTGTCTGCCATGATGTATACATTGTGTGAGTTA
TAGTTGTACTCCAATTTGTGTCCAAGAATGTTTCCATCTTCTTTAAAATCAATACCTTTTAACTCGATTC
TATTAACAAGGGTATCACCTTCAAACTTGACTTCAGCACGTGTCTTGTAGTTCCCGTCATCTTTGAAAAA
TATAGTTCTTTCCTGTACATAACCTTCGGGCATGGCACTCTTGAAAAAGTCATGCTGTTTCATATGATCT
GGGTATCTTGCAAAGCACATAAGACCATAACCGAAAGTAGTGACAAGTGTTGGCCATGGAACAGGTAGTT
TTCCAGTAGTGCAAATAAATTTAA
