[The description below was written by a language model from this plasmid's Addgene catalogue record.]
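Description:
YFP Gamma 4 is a mammalian expression plasmid built on the pcDNA3.1 backbone, with a recorded total size of about 6.4 kb. It is propagated in E. coli as a high-copy plasmid under ampicillin selection. It also carries a neomycin resistance marker, so stably transfected mammalian cells can be selected with G418. No feature table accompanies the record, so elements beyond those listed in the catalogue fields, such as the origins of replication and polyadenylation signal, are not individually documented here. The use of T7 forward and BGH reverse sequencing primers is consistent with the standard pcDNA3.1 expression cassette.

The payload is the mouse G protein gamma 4 subunit (Gng4), a short coding sequence of 237 bp cloned between KpnI and EcoRI sites, both of which were retained. Expression is driven by the CMV promoter, a strong constitutive promoter in most mammalian cell lines. Yellow fluorescent protein is fused to the N terminus of the gamma subunit. This placement leaves the C terminus free, which matters because G protein gamma subunits are generally lipid-modified at a C-terminal motif that mediates membrane attachment.

The associated publication describes a family of G protein beta-gamma complexes that move reversibly from the plasma membrane to endomembranes when receptors are activated. This suggests the construct is used for live-cell fluorescence imaging of gamma 4 localisation and translocation in transfected mammalian cells, probably alongside similarly tagged versions of other gamma subunit types.
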