Addgene plasmid #36104: YFP Gamma 4
Depositing lab: Narasimhan Gautam. Depositing organization: Washington University in Saint Louis. Publication: A family of G protein betagamma subunits translocate reversibly from the plasma membrane to endomembranes on receptor activation. Saini DK, Kalyanaraman V, Chisari M, Gautam N. J Biol Chem. 2007 Aug 17;282(33):24099-108. Epub 2007 Jun 20. 10.1074/jbc.M701191200 PubMed 17581822.
Backbone
  Vector backbone: pcDNA3.1
  Backbone manufacturer: Invitrogen
  Backbone size w/o insert (bp): 5428
  Total vector size (bp): 6382
  Selectable markers: Neomycin (select with G418)
Growth in bacteria
  Bacterial resistance: Ampicillin, 100 μg/mL
  Growth temperature: 37°C
  Growth strain: DH5alpha
  Copy number: High Copy
Gene/Insert
  Gene/Insert name: G protein subunit Gamma 4 (alt name: Gng4)
  Species: M. musculus (mouse)
  Insert size (bp): 237
  GenBank ID: BC016506
  Entrez Gene: Gng4
  Promoter: CMV
  Tag / fusion protein: YFP (N terminal on backbone)
  Cloning method: Restriction Enzyme; 5′ cloning site KpnI (not destroyed); 3′ cloning site EcoR1 (not destroyed)
  Sequencing primers: 5′ T7 primer; 3′ BGH reverse primer
Terms and licenses: Academic/Nonprofit Terms; Industry Terms: Not Available to Industry
How to cite: YFP Gamma 4 was a gift from Narasimhan Gautam (Addgene plasmid # 36104 ; http://n2t.net/addgene:36104 ; RRID:Addgene_36104)
